>Addgene plasmid #229800 | Bxb1-GT_hEF1a-mGL_CAG-mRuby2_Divergent | addgene full sequence | sequence record 461681 | Addgene NGS Result
CGCTCGCTGCAAGAACTCTTCCTCACGATAACTTCGTATAGGAGACTTTATACGAAGTTAAGCGCTCACT
GGCCGTCGTTTTACAACGTCGTGACTGGGAAAACCCTGGCGTTACCCAACTTAATCGCCTTGCAGCACAT
CCCCCTTTCGCCAGCTGGCGTAATAGCGAAGAGGCCCGCACCGATCGCCCTTCCCAACAGTTGCGCAGCC
TGAATGGCGAATGGCGCCTGATGCGGTATTTTCTCCTTACGCATCTGTGCGGTATTTCACACCGCATA
[95 nt withheld, positions 279-373]
T
[46 nt withheld, positions 375-420]
C
[141 nt withheld, positions 422-562]
CCTTTGACGTTGGAGTCCACGTTCTTT
[37 nt withheld, positions 590-626]
ACTCTATCTCGGGCTATTCTTTTGATTTATAAGGGATTTTGCCGATTTCGGTCTATTGGTTAAAAAATGA
GCTGATTTAACAAAAATTTAACGCGAATTTTAACAAAATATTAACGTTTACAATTTTATGGTGCACTCTC
AGTACAATCTGCTCTGATGCCGCATAGTTAAGCCAGCCCCGACACCCGCCAACACCCGCTGACGCGCCCT
GACGGGCTTGTCTGCTCCCGGCATCCGCTTACAGACAAGCTGTGACCGTCTCCGGGAGCTGCATGTGTCA
GAGGTTTTCACCGTCATCACCGAAACGCGCGAGACGAAAGGGCCTCGTGATACGCCTATTTTTATAGGTT
AATGTCATGATAATAATGGTTTCTTAGACGTCAGGTGGCACTTTTCGGGGAAATGTGCGCGGAACCCCTA
TTTGTTTATTTTTCTAAATACATTCAAATATGTATCCGCTCATGAGACAATAACCCTGATAAATGCTTCA
ATAATATTGAAAAAGGAAGAGTATGAGTATTCAACATTTCCGTGTCGCCCTTATTCCCTTTTTTGCGGCA
TTTTGCCTTCCTGTTTTTGCTCACCCAGAAACGCTGGTGAAAGTAAAAGATGCTGAAGATCAGTTGGGTG
CACGAGTGGGTTACATCGAACTGGATCTCAACAGCGGTAAGATCCTTGAGAGTTTTCGCCCCGAAGAACG
TTTTCCAATGATGAGCACTTTTAAAGTTCTGCTATGTGGCGCGGTATTATCCCGTATTGACGCCGGGCAA
GAGCAACTCGGTCGCCGCATACACTATTCTCAGAATGACTTGGTTGAGTACTCACCAGTCACAGAAAAGC
ATCTTACGGATGGCATGACAGTAAGAGAATTATGCAGTGCTGCCATAACCATGAGTGATAACACTGCGGC
CAACTTACTTCTGACAACGATCGGAGGACCGAAGGAGCTAACCGCTTTTTTGCACAACATGGGGGATCAT
GTAACTCGCCTTGATCGTTGGGAACCGGAGCTGAATGAAGCCATACCAAACGACGAGCGTGACACCACGA
TGCCTGTAGCAATGGCAACAACGTTGCGCAAACTATTAACTGGCGAACTACTTACTCTAGCTTCCCGGCA
ACAATTAATAGACTGGATGGAGGCGGATAAAGTTGCAGGACCACTTCTGCGCTCGGCCCTTCCGGCTGGC
TGGTTTATTGCTGATAAATCTGGAGCCGGTGAGCGTGGGTCTCGCGGTATCATTGCAGCACTGGGGCCAG
ATGGTAAGCCCTCCCGTATCGTAGTTATCTACACGACGGGGAGTCAGGCAACTATGGATGAACGAAATAG
ACAGATCGCTGAGATAGGTGCCTCACTGATTAAGCATTGGTAACTGTCAGACCAAGTTTACTCATATATA
CTTTAGATTGATTTAAAACTTCATTTTTAATTTAAAAGGATCTAGGTGAAGATCCTTTTTGATAATCTCA
TGACCAAAATCCCTTAACGTGAGTTTTCGTTCCACTGAGCGTCAGACCCCGTAGAAAAGATCAAAGGATC
TTCTTGAGATCCTTTTTTTCTGCGCGTAATCTGCTGCTTGCAAACAAAAAAACCACCGCTACCAGCGGTG
GTTTGTTTGCCGGATCAAGAGCTACCAACTCTTTTTCCGAAGGTAACTGGCTTCAGCAGAGCGCAGATAC
CAAATACTGTTCTTCTAGTGTAGCCGTAGTTAGGCCACCACTTCAAGAACTCTGTAGCACCGCCTACATA
CCTCGCTCTGCTAATCCTGTTACCAGTGGCTGCTGCCAGTGGCGATAAGTCGTGTCTTACCGGGTTGGAC
TCAAGACGATAGTTACCGGATAAGGCGCAGCGGTCGGGCTGAACGGGGGGTTCGTGCACACAGCCCAGCT
TGGAGCGAACGACCTACACCGAACTGAGATACCTACAGCGTGAGCTATGAGAAAGCGCCACGCTTCCCGA
AGGGAGAAAGGCGGACAGGTATCCGGTAAGCGGCAGGGTCGGAACAGGAGAGCGCACGAGGGAGCTTCCA
GGGGGAAACGCCTGGTATCTTTATAGTCCTGTCGGGTTTCGCCACCTCTGACTTGAGCGTCGATTTTTGT
GATGCTCGTCAGGGGGGCGGAGCCTATGGAAAAACGCCAGCAACGCGGCCTTTTTACGGTTCCTGGCCTT
TTGCTGGCCTTTTGCTCACATGTTCTTTCCTGCGTTATCCCCTGATTCTGTGGATAACCGTATTACCGCC
TTTGAGTGAGCTGATACCGCTCGCCGCAGCCGAACGACCGAGCGCAGCGAGTCAGTGAGCGAGGAAGCGG
AAGAGCGCCCAATACGCAAACCGCCTCTCCCCGCGCGTTGGCCGATTCATTAATGCAGCTGGCACGACAG
GTTTCCCGACTGGAAAGCGGGCAGTGAGCGCAACGCAATTAATGTGAGTTAGCTCACTCATTAGGCACCC
CAGGCTTTACACTTTATGCTTCCGGCTCGTATGTTGTGTGGAATTGTGAGCGGATAACAATTTCACACAG
GAAACAGCTATGACCATGATTACGCCAAGCTTAATTCCCTCCCCAGCAGGCAGAAGTATGCAAAGCATGC
ATCTCAATTAGTCAGCAACCATAGTCCCGCCCCTAACTCCGCCCATCCCGCCCCTAACTCCGCCCAGTTC
CGCCCATTCTCCGCCCCATGGCTGACTAATTTTTTTTATTTATGCAGAGGCCGAGGCCGCCTCGGCCTCT
GAGCTATTCCAGAAGTAGTGAGGAGGCTTTTTTGGAGGCCTAGGCTTTTGCAAAAAGCTTTGCAAAGATG
GATAAAGTTTTAAACAGAGAGGAATCTTTGCAGCTAATGGACCTTCTAGGTCTTGAAAGGAGTGGGAATT
GGCTCCGGTGCCCGTCAGTGGGCAGAGCGCACATCGCCCACAGTCCCCGAGAAGTTGGGGGGAGGGGTCG
GCAATTGAACCGGTGCCTAGAGAAGGTGGCGCGGGGTAAACTGGGAAAGTGATGTCGTGTACTGGCTCCG
CCTTTTTCCCGAGGGTGGGGGAGAACCGTATATAAGTGCAGTAGTCGCCGTGAACGTTCTTTTTCGCAAC
GGGTTTGCCGCCAGAACACAGGTAAGTGCCGTGTGTGGTTCCCGCGGGCCTGGCCTCTTTACGGGTTATG
GCCCTTGCGTGCCTTGAATTACTTCCACCTGGCTGCAGTACGTGATTCTTGATCCCGAGCTTCGGGTTGG
AAGTGGGTGGGAGAGTTCGAGGCCTTGCGCTTAAGGAGCCCCTTCGCCTCGTGCTTGAGTTGAGGCCTGG
CCTGGGCGCTGGGGCCGCCGCGTGCGAATCTGGTGGCACCTTCGCGCCTGTCTCGCTGCTTTCGATAAGT
CTCTAGCCATTTAAAATTTTTGATGACCTGCTGCGACGCTTTTTTTCTGGCAAGATAGTCTTGTAAATGC
GGGCCAAGATCTGCACACTGGTATTTCGGTTTTTGGGGCCGCGGGCGGCGACGGGGCCCGTGCGTCCCAG
CGCACATGTTCGGCGAGGCGGGGCCTGCGAGCGCGGCCACCGAGAATCGGACGGGGGTAGTCTCAAGCTG
GCCGGCCTGCTCTGGTGCCTGGCCTCGCGCCGCCGTGTATCGCCCCGCCCTGGGCGGCAAGGCTGGCCCG
GTCGGCACCAGTTGCGTGAGCGGAAAGATGGCCGCTTCCCGGCCCTGCTGCAGGGAGCTCAAAATGGAGG
ACGCGGCGCTCGGGAGAGCGGGCGGGTGAGTCACCCACACAAAGGAAAAGGGCCTTTCCGTCCTCAGCCG
TCGCTTCATGTGACTCCACGGAGTACCGGGCGCCGTCCAGGCACCTCGATTAGTTCTCGAGCTTTTGGAG
TACGTCGTCTTTAGGTTGGGGGGAGGGGTTTTATGCGATGGAGTTTCCCCACACTGAGTGGGTGGAGACT
GAAGTTAGGCCAGCTTGGCACTTGATGTAATTCTCCTTGGAATTTGCCCTTTTTGAGTTTGGATCTTGGT
TCATTCTCAAGCCTCAGACAGTGGTTCAAAGTTTTTTTCTTCCATTTCAGGTGTCGTGAGGAATTCGCCA
CCATGGCCGGCTTGTCGACGACGGCGGTCTCCGTCGTCAGGATCATCCGGATCCATAACTTCGTATAGCA
TACATTATACGAAGTTATCATGATATTCGGCAAGCAGGCATCGACTAGTTAATTAAGTACTAGCGCCATA
GAGCCCACCGCATCCCCAGCATGCCTGCTATTGTCTTCCCAATCCTCCCCCTTGCTGTCCTGCCCCACCC
CACCCCCCAGAATAGAATGACACCTACTCAGACAATGCGATGCAATTTCCTCATTTTATTAGGAAAGGAC
AGTGGGAGTGGCACCTTCCAGGGTCAAGGAAGGCACGGGGGAGGGGCAAACAACAGATGGCTGGCAACTA
GAAGGCACAGGTGCAACGTTGTTACTTGTACAGCTCGTCCATCCCACCACCAAGCCCGGCGAACTTGGCA
ACTGCGTGTTCGCGTTGTACTACGAACATTTCATTGTCACTTTCCTCTAACCTTTCCAGGCGGTGATCAA
CGGCATGGATACCGGGCATCTTGATGTTCCCGACGGTCTTTTTTGACCTGTAAGTTGTTACGAAAGAGCA
AGACAGATGGCCACCACCATCAACTTTCAGTGCCATATGAGTGTATCCCCTCAGACCACCATCTGCTGGA
TACATCATCTCTGTATTAGGCTCCCAACCCTTGGTCTTCTTCTGCATCACGGGACCATTGGAGGGAAAGT
TTACCCCTCTGACTTGGACGTGGTAAACGAGACAGCCATCCTCAAGGCTGGTGTCCTGCATGACGGTGAC
GACTCCACCATCTTCGTATCTCGTAACTCTTTCCCAAGTAAAACCCTCAGGAAAGGACTGTTTAAAGAAA
TCAGGAATGCCTTTCGGGTACTTGATAAAAGTACGGCTGCCATACATGAACGACGTGGCAAGAATGTCAA
AGGCAAATGGCAGGGGTCCTCCCTCGATGACTTTGATCCTCATGGTTTGAGTTCCCATGTACGGATTGCC
TTCTCCTTCACCTGTGCATTTGAATTGGTGGCCGTTGACCGAACCTTCCATGACCACCTTCATACGCATA
TTTTCCTTGATCAGCTCTTCGCCCTTAGACACCATGGTGGCCATTTTTGCCAAAATGATGAGACAGCACA
ATAACCAGCACGTTGCCCAGGAGCTGTAGGAAAAAGAAGAAGGCATGAACATGGTTAGCAGAGGCTCTAG
AGCCGCCGGTCACACGCCAGAAGCCGAACCCCGCCCTGCCCCGTCCCCCCCGAAGGCAGCCGTCCCCCCG
CGGACAGCCCCGAGGCTGGAGAGGGAGAAGGGGACGGCGGCGCGGCGACGCACGAAGGCCCTCCCCGCCC
ATTTCCTTCCTGCCGGCGCCGCACCGCTTCGCCCCGCGCCCGCTAGAGGGGGTGCGGCGGCGCCTCCCAG
ATTTCGGCTCCGCACAGATTTGGGACAAAGGAAGTCCCTGCGCCCTCTCGCACGATTACCATAAAAGGCA
ATGGCTGCGGCTCGCCGCGCCTCGACAGCCGCCGGCGCTCCGGGGGCCGCCGCGCCCCTCCCCCGAGCCC
TCCCCGGCCCGAGGCGGCCCCGCCCCGCCCGGCACCCCCACCTGCCGCCACCCCCCGCCCGGCACGGCGA
GCCCCGCGCCACGCCCCGTACGGAGCCCCGCACCCGAAGCCGGGCCGTGCTCAGCAACTCGGGGAGGGGG
GTGCAGGGGGGGTTGCAGCCCGACCGACGCGCCCACACCCCCTGCTCACCCCCCCACGCACACACCCCGC
ACGCAGCCTTTGTTCCCCTCGCAGCCCCCCCCGCACCGCGGGGCACCGCCCCCGGCCGCGCTCCCCTCGC
GCACACTGCGGAGCGCACAAAGCCCCGCGCCGCGCCCGCAGCGCTCACAGCCGCCGGGCAGCGCGGAGCC
GCACGCGGCGCTCCCCACGCACACACACACGCACGCACCCCCCGAGCCGCTCCCCCCGCACAAAGGGCCC
TCCCGGAGCCCCTCAAGGCTTTCACGCAGCCACAGAAAAGAAACAAGCCGTCATTAAACCAAGCGCTAAT
TACAGCCCGGAGGAGAAGGGCCGTCCCGCCCGCTCACCTGTGGGAGTAACGCGGTCAGTCAGAGCCGGGG
CGGGCGGCGCGAGGCGGCGGCGGAGCGGGGCACGGGGCGAAGGCAGCGCGCAGCGACTCCCGCCCGCCGC
GCGCTTCGCTTTTTATAGGGCCGCCGCCGCCGCCGCCTCGCCATAAAAGGAAACTTTCGGAGCGCGCCGC
TCTGATTGGCTGCCGCCGCACCTCTCCGCCTCGCCCCGCCCCGCCCCTCGCCCCGCCCCGCCCCGCCTGG
CGCGCGCCCCCCCCCCCCCCCCGCCCCCATCGCTGCACAAAATAATTAAAAAATAAATAAATACAAAATT
GGGGGTGGGGAGGGGGGGGAGATGGGGAGAGTGAAGCAGAACGTGGGGCTCACCTCGACCATGGTAATAG
CGATGACTAATACGTAGATGTACTGCCAAGTAGGAAAGTCCCATAAGGTCATGTACTGGGCATAATGCCA
GGCGGGCCATTTACCGTCATTGACGTCAATAGGGGGCGTACTTGGCATATGATACACTTGATGTACTGCC
AAGTGGGCAGTTTACCGTAAATACTCCACCCATTGACGTCAATGGAAAGTCCCTATTGGCGTTACTATGG
GAACATACGTCATTATTGACGTCAATGGGCGGGGGTCGTTGGGCGGTCAGCCAGGCGGGCCATTTACCGT
AAGTTATGTAACGCGGAACTCCATATATGGGCTATGAACTAATGACCCCGTAATTGATTACTATTAATAA
CTAGTAGTACGAACATGGTAGCTAGTGGATCCTTCGTCGACCTGCAGACTGGCTGTGTATAAGGGAGCCT
GACATTTATATTCCCCAGAACATCAGGTTAATGGCGTTTTTGATGTCATTTTCGCGGTGGCTGAGATCAG
CCACTTCTTCCCCGATAACGGAGACCGGCACACTGGCGCATATCGGTGGTCATCATGCGCCAGCTTTCAT
CCCCGATATGCACCACCGGGTAAAGTTCACGCATATGAAGCTGGACATCACCTCCCACAACCTCGAGGTG
GAACAGTACGCTGATATCTCTTATACTGCTCCGGTGCCCGTCAGTGGGCAGAGCGCACATCGCCCACAGT
CCCCGAGAAGTTGGGGGGAGGGGTCGGCAATTGAACCGGTGCCTAGAGAAGGTGGCGCGGGGTAAACTGG
GAAAGTGATGTCGTGTACTGGCTCCGCCTTTTTCCCGAGGGTGGGGGAGAACCGTATATAAGTGCAGTAG
TCGCCGTGAACGTTCTTTTTCGCAACGGGTTTGCCGCCAGAACACAGGTAAGTGCCGTGTGTGGTTCCCG
CGGGCCTGGCCTCTTTACGGGTTATGGCCCTTGCGTGCCTTGAATTACTTCCACGCCCCTGGCTGCAGTA
CGTGATTCTTGATCCCGAGCTTCGGGTTGGAAGTGGGTGGGAGAGTTCGAGGCCTTGCGCTTAAGGAGCC
CCTTCGCCTCGTGCTTGAGTTGAGGCCTGGCTTGGGCGCTGGGGCCGCCGCGTGCGAATCTGGTGGCACC
TTCGCGCCTGTCTCGCTGCTTTCGATAAGTCTCTAGCCATTTAAAATTTTTGATGACCTGCTGCGACGCT
TTTTTTCTGGCAAGATAGTCTTGTAAATGCGGGCCAAGATCTGCACACTGGTATTTCGGTTTTTGGGGCC
GCGGGCGGCGACGGGGCCCGTGCGTCCCAGCGCACATGTTCGGCGAGGCGGGGCCTGCGAGCGCGGCCAC
CGAGAATCGGACGGGGGTAGTCTCAAGCTGGCCGGCCTGCTCTGGTGCCTGGCCTCGCGCCGCCGTGTAT
CGCCCCGCCCTGGGCGGCAAGGCTGGCCCGGTCGGCACCAGTTGCGTGAGCGGAAAGATGGCCGCTTCCC
GGCCCTGCTGCAGGGAGCTCAAAATGGAGGACGCGGCGCTCGGGAGAGCGGGCGGGTGAGTCACCCACAC
AAAGGAAAAGGGCCTTTCCGTCCTCAGCCGTCGCTTCATGTGACTCCACGGAGTACCGGGCGCCGTCCAG
GCACCTCGATTAGTTCTCGAGCTTTTGGAGTACGTCGTCTTTAGGTTGGGGGGAGGGGTTTTATGCGATG
GAGTTTCCCCACACTGAGTGGGTGGAGACTGAAGTTAGGCCAGCTTGGCACTTGATGTAATTCTCCTTGG
AATTTGCCCTTTTTGAGTTTGGATCTTGGTTCATTCTCAAGCCTCAGACAGTGGTTCAAAGTTTTTTTCT
TCCATTTCAGGTGTCGTGAGAGCTCGTTTAGTGAACCGTCAGATCGCCTGGAGACGCCATCCACGCTGTA
ATGAGCCACCATGGTGAGCAAGGGCGAGGAGCTGTTCACCGGGGTGGTGCCCATCCTGGTCGAGCTGGAC
GGCGACGTAAACGGCCACAAGTTCAGCGTCCGCGGCGAGGGCGAGGGCGATGCCACCAACGGCAAGCTGA
CCCTGAAGTTCATCTGCACCACCGGCAAGCTGCCCGTGCCCTGGCCCACCCTCGTGACCACCTTAGGCTA
CGGCGTGGCCTGCTTCGCCCGCTACCCCGACCACATGAAGCAGCACGACTTCTTCAAGTCCGCCATGCCC
GAAGGCTACGTCCAGGAGCGCACCATCTCTTTCAAGGACGACGGTACCTACAAGACCCGCGCCGAGGTGA
AGTTCGAGGGCGACACCCTGGTGAACCGCATCGTGCTGAAGGGCATCGACTTCAAGGAGGACGGCAACAT
CCTGGGGCACAAGCTGGAGTACAACTTCAACAGCCACAAGGTCTATATCACGGCCGACAAGCAGAAGAAC
GGCATCAAGGCTAACTTCAAGACCCGCCACAACGTTGAGGACGGCGGCGTGCAGCTCGCCGACCACTACC
AGCAGAACACCCCCATCGGCGACGGCCCCGTGCTGCTGCCCGACAACCACTACCTGAGCCATCAGTCCAA
ACTGAGCAAAGACCCCAACGAGAAGCGCGATCACATGGTCCTGAAGGAGAGGGTGACCGCCGCCGGGATT
ACACATGACATGGACGAGCTGTACAAGTAACAACGTTGCACCTGTGCCTTCTAGTTGCCAGCCATCTGTT
GTTTGCCCCTCCCCCGTGCCTTCCTTGACCCTGGAAGGTGCCACTCCCACTGTCCTTTCCTAATAAAATG
AGGAAATTGCATCGCATTGTCTGAGTAGGTGTCATTCTATTCTGGGGGGTGGGGTGGGGCAGGACAGCAA
GGGGGAGGATTGGGAAGACAATAGCAGGCATGCTGGGGATGCGGTGGGCTCTATGGCGCT
Features (pLannotate 1.2.2; 32 found; start..end, strand, type, name):
      6..27      +  CDS            PuroR (fragment): puromycin N-acetyltransferase; pac from Streptomyces; confers resistance to puromycin
     28..60      +  protein_bind   lox2272: Cre-mediated recombination occurs in the 8-bp core sequence (GGATACTT). lox2272 sites are compatible with each other, but incompatible with loxP or loxN sites (Lee and Saito, 1988). Cre recombinase
     66..221     +  CDS            lacZα (fragment): LacZα fragment of β-galactosidase; lacZ fragment
    227..278     -  misc_feature   bom (fragment): basis of mobility region from pBR322
    297..752     +  rep_origin     f1 ori (sequence partly withheld): f1 bacteriophage origin of replication; arrow indicates direction of (+) strand synthesis
    753..802     -  misc_feature   bom (fragment): basis of mobility region from pBR322
    904..939     -  CDS            rop (fragment): Rop protein, which maintains plasmids at low copy number; rop
   1034..1138    +  promoter       AmpR promoter: bla
   1139..1999    +  CDS            AmpR: β-lactamase; bla; confers resistance to ampicillin, carbenicillin, and related antibiotics
   2170..2758    +  rep_origin     ori: high-copy-number ColE1/pMB1/pBR322/pUC origin of replication
   2941..3033    +  CDS            lacI (fragment): lac repressor; lacI; The lac repressor binds to the lac operator to inhibit transcription in E. coli. This inhibition can be relieved by adding lactose or isopropyl-β-D-thiogalactopyranoside (IPTG).
   3046..3067    +  protein_bind   CAP binding site: CAP binding activates transcription in the presence of cAMP. E. coli catabolite activator protein
   3082..3112    +  promoter       lac promoter: promoter for the E. coli lac operon
   3120..3136    +  protein_bind   lac operator: The lac repressor binds to the lac operator to inhibit transcription in E. coli. This inhibition can be relieved by adding lactose or isopropyl-β-D-thiogalactopyranoside (IPTG). lac repressor encoded by lacI
   3192..3402    +  promoter       SV40 promoter: SV40 early promoter
   3424..3490    +  CDS            small t antigen (fragment): SV40 (simian virus 40) small t antigen
   3497..4675    +  promoter       EF-1α promoter: strong constitutive promoter for human elongation factor EF-1α
   4741..4774    +  protein_bind   loxP: Cre-mediated recombination occurs in the 8-bp core sequence (GCATACAT). Cre recombinase
   4775..4799    -  CDS            NeoR/KanR (fragment): aminoglycoside phosphotransferase confers resistance to neomycin, kanamycin, and G418 (Geneticin®)
   4822..5046    -  polyA_signal   bGH poly(A) signal: bovine growth hormone polyadenylation signal
   5061..5771    -  CDS            mRuby2: mRuby2 is a basic (constitutively fluorescent) red fluorescent protein published in 2012, derived from Entacmaea quadricolor. It has moderate acid sensitivity.
   5830..6846    -  intron         chimeric intron: chimera between introns from chicken β-actin and rabbit β-globin
   6847..7124    -  promoter       chicken β-actin promoter: No description available
   7126..7429    -  enhancer       CMV enhancer: human cytomegalovirus immediate early enhancer
   7562..7727    -  CDS            ccdB (fragment): CcdB, a bacterial toxin that poisons DNA gyrase; ccdB; Plasmids containing the ccdB gene cannot be propagated in standard E. coli strains.
   7733..7757    +  CDS            mHoneydew (fragment): monomeric derivative of DsRed fluorescent protein (Shaner et al., 2004) mammalian codon-optimized
   7812..8023    +  promoter       EF-1α core promoter: core promoter for human elongation factor EF-1α
   8024..8137    +  intron         EF-1α intron A (fragment): intron upstream of the start codon of human EF-1α
   8763..8966    +  intron         EF-1α intron A: truncated intron upstream of the start codon of human EF-1α
   8975..9009    +  promoter       TRE3GV promoter (fragment): 3rd-generation Tet-responsive promoter that can be activated by binding of Tet-On® 3G, optimized for retroviral and lentiviral vectors
   9037..9756    +  CDS            mGreenLantern: monomeric GFP derivative that displays exceptionally high brightness in cells (Campbell et al., 2020)
   9768..9992    +  polyA_signal   bGH poly(A) signal: bovine growth hormone polyadenylation signal
