[The description below was written by a language model from this plasmid's Addgene catalogue record and pLannotate feature annotations shown in this document.]
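Description:
Bxb1-GT_hEF1a-mGL_CAG-mRuby2_Divergent is a roughly 10 kb donor plasmid for Bxb1 integrase-mediated, site-specific integration of a two-gene fluorescent reporter payload into mammalian cells. It belongs to a platform for single-copy insertion of DNA payloads and gene circuits into human induced pluripotent stem cells. It is built by Golden Gate assembly on a pBR322/pUC-type backbone. In E. coli it is maintained at high copy through the ColE1/pUC origin and selected with ampicillin (AmpR under its own bla promoter). An f1 origin and remnants of lac regulatory and lacZα sequences are also present.

The payload consists of two constitutive transcription units arranged head to head ("divergent syntax"), so the promoters are adjacent and transcribe away from each other. On the reverse strand, the CAG promoter (CMV enhancer, chicken β-actin promoter and chimeric intron) drives the red fluorescent protein mRuby2. On the forward strand, the human EF-1α promoter with its intron drives the bright green protein mGreenLantern. Each unit ends in a bGH polyadenylation signal.

Outside the payload, the annotation shows a second full-length EF-1α promoter preceded by SV40 promoter sequence, which has no annotated coding sequence downstream of it. A loxP site and a lox2272 site bracket the bacterial backbone together with this promoter region, suggesting that Cre could remove these auxiliary sequences after integration, although the record does not say so. The "GT" in the name presumably denotes the Bxb1 attachment-site variant, but no attachment site appears in the feature table. The short hits to PuroR, NeoR/KanR, ccdB, mHoneydew and TRE3GV are only small fragments, probably cloning remnants or spurious matches. The design lends itself to comparing how gene orientation affects co-expression of two neighbouring genes at a defined genomic locus.
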