Addgene plasmid #229800: Bxb1-GT_hEF1a-mGL_CAG-mRuby2_Divergent
Purpose: Bxb1-GT donor plasmid with divergent syntax for constitutively expressing mRuby2 and mGreenLantern by the respective promoters CAG and hEF1a
Depositing lab: Richard Davis. Depositing organization: Leiden University Medical Center. Publication: STRAIGHT-IN Dual: a platform for dual, single-copy integrations of DNA payloads and gene circuits into human induced pluripotent stem cells. Blanch-Asensio A, Ploessl DS, Wang NB, Mummery CL, Galloway KE, Davis RP. bioRxiv [Preprint]. 2024 Oct 17:2024.10.17.616637. doi: 10.1101/2024.10.17.616637. PubMed 39464154.
Backbone
  Vector backbone: pBR322/pUC
  Backbone size w/o insert (bp): 4700
  Vector type: Mammalian Expression, Synthetic Biology
Growth in bacteria
  Bacterial resistance: Ampicillin, 100 μg/mL
  Growth temperature: 37°C
  Growth strain: NEB Stable
  Copy number: High Copy
Gene/Insert
  Gene/Insert name: mGreenLantern; mRuby2
  Species: Synthetic
  Insert size (bp): 5300
  Promoter: hEF1a and CAG
  Cloning method: Golden Gate
Terms and licenses: Academic/Nonprofit Terms; Industry Terms: Not Available to Industry
Depositor comments: Please visit https://doi.org/10.1101/2024.10.17.616637 for bioRxiv preprint.
How to cite: Bxb1-GT_hEF1a-mGL_CAG-mRuby2_Divergent was a gift from Richard Davis (Addgene plasmid # 229800 ; http://n2t.net/addgene:229800 ; RRID:Addgene_229800)
